Addgene plasmid #213916: pAAV_BiLAMP5e3_Gq_dTomato
Purpose: AAV construct expressing HA-hM3Dq-dTomato driven by Lamp5 interneuron-targeting enhancer. Alias: pAAV_WDL0003_Gq_dTomato
Depositing lab: Gordon Fishell. Depositing organization: Broad Institute. Publication: An enhancer-AAV toolbox to target and manipulate distinct interneuron subtypes. Furlanis E, Dai M, Leyva Garcia B, Tran T, Vergara J, Pereira A, Gorissen BL, Wills S, Vlachos A, Hairston A, Dwivedi D, Du S, McMahon J, Huang S, Morabito A, Vazquez A, Kim S, Lee AT, Chang EF, Razzaq T, Qazi A, Vargish G, Yuan X, Caccavano A, Hunt S, Chittajallu R, McLean N, Hewitt L, Paranzino E, Rice H, Cummins AC, Plotnikova A, Mohanty A, Tangen AC, Shin JH, Azadi R, Eldridge MAG, Alvarez VA, Averbeck BB, Alyahyay M, Vallejo TR, Soheib M, Vattino LG, MacGregor CP, Chatain CP, Banks E, Olah VJ, Naskar S, Hill S, Liebergall S, Badiani R, Hyde L, Hanley E, Xu Q, Allaway KC, Goldberg EM, Rowan MJM, Nowakowski TJ, Lee S, Favuzzi E, Kaeser PS, Sjulson L, Batista-Brito R, Takesian AE, Ibrahim LA, Iqbal A, Pelkey KA, McBain CJ, Dimidschstein J, Fishell G, Wang Y. Neuron. 2025 May 21;113(10):1525-1547.e15. doi: 10.1016/j.neuron.2025.05.002. PubMed 40403705.
Backbone
  Vector backbone: pAAV-S5E2-dTom-nlsdTom
  Total vector size (bp): 7269
  Vector type: AAV
Growth in bacteria
  Bacterial resistance: Ampicillin, 100 μg/mL
  Growth temperature: 37°C
  Growth strain: NEB Stable
  Copy number: High Copy
Gene/Insert
  Gene/Insert name: HA-GqDREADD-dTomato
  Species: Synthetic
  Insert size (bp): 2610
Terms and licenses: Academic/Nonprofit Terms; Industry Terms: Not Available to Industry
Depositor comments: Please visit https://doi.org/10.1101/2024.07.17.603924 for bioRxiv preprint.
How to cite: pAAV_BiLAMP5e3_Gq_dTomato was a gift from Gordon Fishell (Addgene plasmid # 213916 ; http://n2t.net/addgene:213916 ; RRID:Addgene_213916)
