[The description below was written by a language model from this plasmid's Addgene catalogue record and pLannotate feature annotations shown in this document.]
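Description:
pAAV_BiLAMP5e3_Gq_dTomato is a 7,269 bp AAV transfer plasmid, built on the pAAV-S5E2-dTom-nlsdTom backbone, for producing recombinant AAV that delivers an excitatory chemogenetic actuator to Lamp5 interneurons. It is propagated in bacteria as a high-copy plasmid through a ColE1/pUC-type origin and selected with ampicillin (AmpR under its own bla promoter). An f1 phage origin is also present. The use of a recombination-deficient strain for growth is consistent with the need to keep the repeat-rich AAV2 inverted terminal repeats intact. The annotation detects a full ITR downstream of the cassette and only short ITR fragments at the upstream end, which may reflect limits of sequencing or annotation through this structured region.

Between the ITRs, expression is driven by the BiLAMP5e3 enhancer (alias WDL0003), a regulatory element intended to restrict expression to Lamp5 interneurons. The feature table does not annotate this enhancer or any associated minimal promoter, but an unannotated stretch between the upstream ITR and a chimeric β-globin/immunoglobulin intron is where they would be expected to lie. The intron precedes the 2,610 bp synthetic insert: an HA epitope tag followed by hM3Dq, the Gq-coupled DREADD derived from the human M3 muscarinic receptor (annotated as CHRM3), and then dTomato as a red fluorescent reporter. The record does not state what lies in the roughly 100 bp between the receptor and dTomato, so whether they form a direct fusion or are separated by a linker or cleavage peptide is unclear. A WPRE and an SV40 polyadenylation signal enhance transcript stability and processing. As part of an enhancer-AAV toolbox for interneuron subtypes, the construct is used for ligand-induced activation of Lamp5 interneurons, with labelled cells identified by dTomato or the HA tag.
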