Features (pLannotate 1.2.2; 17 found; start..end, strand, type, name):
     12..39      +  repeat_region  AAV2 ITR (fragment): inverted terminal repeat of adeno-associated virus serotype 2 inverted
     68..95      +  repeat_region  AAV2 ITR (fragment): inverted terminal repeat of adeno-associated virus serotype 2 inverted
    942..1074    +  intron         chimeric intron: chimera between introns from human β-globin and immunoglobulin heavy chain genes
   1097..1123    +  CDS            3xHA (fragment): three tandem HA epitope tags
   1124..2890    +  CDS            CHRM3: ACM3_HUMAN - Experimental evidence at protein level: Swiss-Prot protein existence level 1. The muscarinic acetylcholine receptor mediates various cellular responses, including inhibition of adenylate cyclase, breakdown of phosphoinositides and modulation of potassium channels through the action of G proteins. Primary transducing effect is Pi turnover. From Homo sapiens (Human).
   3000..3700    +  CDS            dTomato (fragment): dimeric variant of DsRed fluorescent protein (Shaner et al., 2004) mammalian codon-optimized
   3730..3755    +  misc_feature   MCS (fragment): pBluescript multiple cloning site
   3755..4343    +  misc_feature   WPRE: woodchuck hepatitis virus posttranscriptional regulatory element
   4372..4453    +  polyA_signal   SV40 poly(A) signal: SV40 polyadenylation signal
   4532..4672    +  repeat_region  AAV2 ITR: inverted terminal repeat of adeno-associated virus serotype 2 inverted
   4677..4728    -  misc_feature   bom (fragment): basis of mobility region from pBR322
   4747..5202    +  rep_origin     f1 ori (sequence partly withheld): f1 bacteriophage origin of replication; arrow indicates direction of (+) strand synthesis
   5203..5252    -  misc_feature   bom (fragment): basis of mobility region from pBR322
   5354..5389    -  CDS            rop (fragment): Rop protein, which maintains plasmids at low copy number; rop
   5484..5588    +  promoter       AmpR promoter: bla
   5589..6449    +  CDS            AmpR: β-lactamase; bla; confers resistance to ampicillin, carbenicillin, and related antibiotics
   6620..7208    +  rep_origin     ori: high-copy-number ColE1/pMB1/pBR322/pUC origin of replication
>Addgene plasmid #213916 | pAAV_BiLAMP5e3_Gq_dTomato | addgene full sequence | sequence record 421857 | Addgene NGS Result
CCTGCAGGCAGCTGCGCGCTCGCTCGCTCACTGAGGCCGCCCGGGCGTCGGGCGACCTTTGGTCGCCCGG
CCTCAGTGAGCGAGCGAGCGCGCAGAGAGGGAGTGGCCAACTCCATCACTAGGGGTTCCTGCGGCCGCAC
GCGTATCGATAAAGGATCTTGGCCCTGTACGCCTAAGCATCCCTTCGGTTTGGTAGCAATGGATGATTGT
ATGCACCATTCTGGTTCACATGAGTTTTCTTTCTTTCTTTTGACAGCATCTGATTATATTAGTGTGTATT
CATCAGGAACAAAATGGTTCCATCATTATTCAAGTGACTTGGATTCAGAATCACTAGACCTATCGAATAT
GCAGATGCAAAGGAAAGTTGGTCTATTCAGCCTATCCCGCAACAAGCCAAGAAAACCCTGGCACCAATCA
GGAACAACAAAAATGGAAGAAAGTATGTGCTTAATAATCGGTATCATTCTCTGAAGTAAATAAAAGTGCT
CAGATTAGTGGCAAAGCTCATTGGTTCTTTTAATATCAATTGTAATGCCATGAATTTTTCCCTTAGCTAC
TGTTTCTTATTGAAATGAACTGAAATAACTCTAAAAGAAACATCTATTATATGACTGCAAATGTTGGAGC
AGATATAAATCTGAATAGGCTTATGAGTAGAGTTTCTATCTTTGCCACTGGCTTTTAATTATTTTCCTAA
ATCACATATAACTTTGATGAAAGTGAATATTGCTATTTTCTGTCAGCCATGGTTGAATGACATCAACACA
GGAGCCATTATCGATGTTTAAACTTCCTGCAGCCCGGGCTGGGCATAAAAGTCAGGGCAGAGCCATCTAT
TGCTTACATTTGCTTCTAGCCTGCAAGTCGAGGAGCGCAGCCTTCCAGAAGCAGAGCGCGGCGCCTTAAG
CTGCAGAAGTTGGTCGTGAGGCACTGGGCACGTAAGTATCAAGGTTACAAGACAGGTTTAAGGAGACCAA
TAGAAACTGGGCTTGTCGAGACAGAGAAGACTCTTGCGTTTCTGATAGGCACCTATTGGTCTTACTGACA
TCCACTTTGCCTTTCTCTCCACAGCGAGCTCGCTAGCGCCACCATGTACCCATACGATGTTCCAGATTAC
GCTACCTTGCACAATAACAGTACAACCTCGCCTTTGTTTCCAAACATCAGCTCCTCCTGGATACACAGCC
CCTCCGATGCAGGGCTGCCCCCGGGAACCGTCACTCATTTCGGCAGCTACAATGTTTCTCGAGCAGCTGG
CAATTTCTCCTCTCCAGACGGTACCACCGATGACCCTCTGGGAGGTCATACCGTCTGGCAAGTGGTCTTC
ATCGCTTTCTTAACGGGCATCCTGGCCTTGGTGACCATCATCGGCAACATCCTGGTAATTGTGTCATTTA
AGGTCAACAAGCAGCTGAAGACGGTCAACAACTACTTCCTCTTAAGCCTGGCCTGTGCCGATCTGATTAT
CGGGGTCATTTCAATGAATCTGTTTACGACCTACATCATCATGAATCGATGGGCCTTAGGGAACTTGGCC
TGTGACCTCTGGCTTGCCATTGACTGCGTAGCCAGCAATGCCTCTGTTATGAATCTTCTGGTCATCAGCT
TTGACAGATACTTTTCCATCACGAGGCCGCTCACGTACCGAGCCAAACGAACAACAAAGAGAGCCGGTGT
GATGATCGGTCTGGCTTGGGTCATCTCCTTTGTCCTTTGGGCTCCTGCCATCTTGTTCTGGCAATACTTT
GTTGGAAAGAGAACTGTGCCTCCGGGAGAGTGCTTCATTCAGTTCCTCAGTGAGCCCACCATTACTTTTG
GCACAGCCATCGCTGGTTTTTATATGCCTGTCACCATTATGACTATTTTATACTGGAGGATCTATAAGGA
AACTGAAAAGCGTACCAAAGAGCTTGCTGGCCTGCAAGCCTCTGGGACAGAGGCAGAGACAGAAAACTTT
GTCCACCCCACGGGCAGTTCTCGAAGCTGCAGCAGTTACGAACTTCAACAGCAAAGCATGAAACGCTCCA
ACAGGAGGAAGTATGGCCGCTGCCACTTCTGGTTCACAACCAAGAGCTGGAAACCCAGCTCCGAGCAGAT
GGACCAAGACCACAGCAGCAGTGACAGTTGGAACAACAATGATGCTGCTGCCTCCCTGGAGAACTCCGCC
TCCTCCGACGAGGAGGACATTGGCTCCGAGACGAGAGCCATCTACTCCATCGTGCTCAAGCTTCCGGGTC
ACAGCACCATCCTCAACTCCACCAAGTTACCCTCATCGGACAACCTGCAGGTGCCTGAGGAGGAGCTGGG
GATGGTGGACTTGGAGAGGAAAGCCGACAAGCTGCAGGCCCAGAAGAGCGTGGACGATGGAGGCAGTTTT
CCAAAAAGCTTCTCCAAGCTTCCCATCCAGCTAGAGTCAGCCGTGGACACAGCTAAGACTTCTGACGTCA
ACTCCTCAGTGGGTAAGAGCACGGCCACTCTACCTCTGTCCTTCAAGGAAGCCACTCTGGCCAAGAGGTT
TGCTCTGAAGACCAGAAGTCAGATCACTAAGCGGAAAAGGATGTCCCTGGTCAAGGAGAAGAAAGCGGCC
CAGACCCTCAGTGCGATCTTGCTTGCCTTCATCATCACTTGGACCCCATACAACATCATGGTTCTGGTGA
ACACCTTTTGTGACAGCTGCATACCCAAAACCTTTTGGAATCTGGGCTACTGGCTGTGCTACATCAACAG
CACCGTGAACCCCGTGTGCTATGCTCTGTGCAACAAAACATTCAGAACCACTTTCAAGATGCTGCTGCTG
TGCCAGTGTGACAAAAAAAAGAGGCGCAAGCAGCAGTACCAGCAGAGACAGTCGGTCATTTTTCACAAGC
GCGCACCCGAGCAGGCCTTGTCCGGAGATAACGGAAGCGGAGCCACTAACTTCTCCCTGTTGAAACAAGC
AGGGGATGTCGAAGAGAATCCCGGGCCATCTAGAATGGCCCCCAAGAAGAAGAGGAAGGTGGTGAGCAAG
GGCGAGGAGGTCATCAAAGAGTTCATGCGCTTCAAGGTGCGCATGGAGGGCTCCATGAACGGCCACGAGT
TCGAGATCGAGGGCGAGGGCGAGGGCCGCCCCTACGAGGGCACCCAGACCGCCAAGCTGAAGGTGACCAA
GGGCGGCCCCCTGCCCTTCGCCTGGGACATCCTGTCCCCCCAGTTCATGTACGGCTCCAAGGCGTACGTG
AAGCACCCCGCCGACATCCCCGATTACAAGAAGCTGTCCTTCCCCGAGGGCTTCAAGTGGGAGCGCGTGA
TGAACTTCGAGGACGGCGGTCTGGTGACCGTGACCCAGGACTCCTCCCTGCAGGACGGCACGCTGATCTA
CAAGGTGAAGATGCGCGGCACCAACTTCCCCCCCGACGGCCCCGTAATGCAGAAGAAGACCATGGGCTGG
GAGGCCTCCACCGAGCGCCTGTACCCCCGCGACGGCGTGCTGAAGGGCGAGATCCACCAGGCCCTGAAGC
TGAAGGACGGCGGCCACTACCTGGTGGAGTTCAAGACCATCTACATGGCCAAGAAGCCCGTGCAACTGCC
CGGCTACTACTACGTGGACACCAAGCTGGACATCACCTCCCACAACGAGGACTACACCATCGTGGAACAG
TACGAGCGCTCCGAGGGCCGCCACCACCTGTTCCTGTACGGCATGGACGAGCTGTACAAGTAAGTCGACG
GCGCGCCCCACCCCTGCAGGGAATTCGATATCAAGCTTATCGATAATCAACCTCTGGATTACAAAATTTG
TGAAAGATTGACTGGTATTCTTAACTATGTTGCTCCTTTTACGCTATGTGGATACGCTGCTTTAATGCCT
TTGTATCATGCTATTGCTTCCCGTATGGCTTTCATTTTCTCCTCCTTGTATAAATCCTGGTTGCTGTCTC
TTTATGAGGAGTTGTGGCCCGTTGTCAGGCAACGTGGCGTGGTGTGCACTGTGTTTGCTGACGCAACCCC
CACTGGTTGGGGCATTGCCACCACCTGTCAGCTCCTTTCCGGGACTTTCGCTTTCCCCCTCCCTATTGCC
ACGGCGGAACTCATCGCCGCCTGCCTTGCCCGCTGCTGGACAGGGGCTCGGCTGTTGGGCACTGACAATT
CCGTGGTGTTGTCGGGGAAATCATCGTCCTTTCCTTGGCTGCTCGCCTATGTTGCCACCTGGATTCTGCG
CGGGACGTCCTTCTGCTACGTCCCTTCGGCCCTCAATCCAGCGGACCTTCCTTCCCGCGGCCTGCTGCCG
GCTCTGCGGCCTCTTCCGCGTCTTCGCCTTCGCCCTCAGACGAGTCGGATCTCCCTTTGGGCCGCCTCCC
CGCATCGATACCGAGCGCTGCTCGAGAGATCAACTTGTTTATTGCAGCTTATAATGGTTACAAATAAAGC
AATAGCATCACAAATTTCACAAATAAAGCATTTTTTTCACTGCATTCTAGTTGTGGTTTGTCCAAACTCA
TCAATGTATCAGCTTATCGATACCGCATGCACGTGCGGACCGAGCGGCCGCAGGAACCCCTAGTGATGGA
GTTGGCCACTCCCTCTCTGCGCGCTCGCTCGCTCACTGAGGCCGGGCGACCAAAGGTCGCCCGACGCCCG
GGCTTTGCCCGGGCGGCCTCAGTGAGCGAGCGAGCGCGCAGCTGCCTGCAGGGGCGCCTGATGCGGTATT
TTCTCCTTACGCATCTGTGCGGTATTTCACACCGCATA
[95 nt withheld, positions 4729-4823]
T
[46 nt withheld, positions 4825-4870]
C
[141 nt withheld, positions 4872-5012]
CCTTTGACGTTGGAGTCCACGTTCTTT
[37 nt withheld, positions 5040-5076]
ACTCTATCTCGGGCTATTCTTTTGATTTATAAGGGATTTTGCCGATTTCGGTCTATTGGTTAAAAAATGA
GCTGATTTAACAAAAATTTAACGCGAATTTTAACAAAATATTAACGTTTACAATTTTATGGTGCACTCTC
AGTACAATCTGCTCTGATGCCGCATAGTTAAGCCAGCCCCGACACCCGCCAACACCCGCTGACGCGCCCT
GACGGGCTTGTCTGCTCCCGGCATCCGCTTACAGACAAGCTGTGACCGTCTCCGGGAGCTGCATGTGTCA
GAGGTTTTCACCGTCATCACCGAAACGCGCGAGACGAAAGGGCCTCGTGATACGCCTATTTTTATAGGTT
AATGTCATGATAATAATGGTTTCTTAGACGTCAGGTGGCACTTTTCGGGGAAATGTGCGCGGAACCCCTA
TTTGTTTATTTTTCTAAATACATTCAAATATGTATCCGCTCATGAGACAATAACCCTGATAAATGCTTCA
ATAATATTGAAAAAGGAAGAGTATGAGTATTCAACATTTCCGTGTCGCCCTTATTCCCTTTTTTGCGGCA
TTTTGCCTTCCTGTTTTTGCTCACCCAGAAACGCTGGTGAAAGTAAAAGATGCTGAAGATCAGTTGGGTG
CACGAGTGGGTTACATCGAACTGGATCTCAACAGCGGTAAGATCCTTGAGAGTTTTCGCCCCGAAGAACG
TTTTCCAATGATGAGCACTTTTAAAGTTCTGCTATGTGGCGCGGTATTATCCCGTATTGACGCCGGGCAA
GAGCAACTCGGTCGCCGCATACACTATTCTCAGAATGACTTGGTTGAGTACTCACCAGTCACAGAAAAGC
ATCTTACGGATGGCATGACAGTAAGAGAATTATGCAGTGCTGCCATAACCATGAGTGATAACACTGCGGC
CAACTTACTTCTGACAACGATCGGAGGACCGAAGGAGCTAACCGCTTTTTTGCACAACATGGGGGATCAT
GTAACTCGCCTTGATCGTTGGGAACCGGAGCTGAATGAAGCCATACCAAACGACGAGCGTGACACCACGA
TGCCTGTAGCAATGGCAACAACGTTGCGCAAACTATTAACTGGCGAACTACTTACTCTAGCTTCCCGGCA
ACAATTAATAGACTGGATGGAGGCGGATAAAGTTGCAGGACCACTTCTGCGCTCGGCCCTTCCGGCTGGC
TGGTTTATTGCTGATAAATCTGGAGCCGGTGAGCGTGGGTCTCGCGGTATCATTGCAGCACTGGGGCCAG
ATGGTAAGCCCTCCCGTATCGTAGTTATCTACACGACGGGGAGTCAGGCAACTATGGATGAACGAAATAG
ACAGATCGCTGAGATAGGTGCCTCACTGATTAAGCATTGGTAACTGTCAGACCAAGTTTACTCATATATA
CTTTAGATTGATTTAAAACTTCATTTTTAATTTAAAAGGATCTAGGTGAAGATCCTTTTTGATAATCTCA
TGACCAAAATCCCTTAACGTGAGTTTTCGTTCCACTGAGCGTCAGACCCCGTAGAAAAGATCAAAGGATC
TTCTTGAGATCCTTTTTTTCTGCGCGTAATCTGCTGCTTGCAAACAAAAAAACCACCGCTACCAGCGGTG
GTTTGTTTGCCGGATCAAGAGCTACCAACTCTTTTTCCGAAGGTAACTGGCTTCAGCAGAGCGCAGATAC
CAAATACTGTTCTTCTAGTGTAGCCGTAGTTAGGCCACCACTTCAAGAACTCTGTAGCACCGCCTACATA
CCTCGCTCTGCTAATCCTGTTACCAGTGGCTGCTGCCAGTGGCGATAAGTCGTGTCTTACCGGGTTGGAC
TCAAGACGATAGTTACCGGATAAGGCGCAGCGGTCGGGCTGAACGGGGGGTTCGTGCACACAGCCCAGCT
TGGAGCGAACGACCTACACCGAACTGAGATACCTACAGCGTGAGCTATGAGAAAGCGCCACGCTTCCCGA
AGGGAGAAAGGCGGACAGGTATCCGGTAAGCGGCAGGGTCGGAACAGGAGAGCGCACGAGGGAGCTTCCA
GGGGGAAACGCCTGGTATCTTTATAGTCCTGTCGGGTTTCGCCACCTCTGACTTGAGCGTCGATTTTTGT
GATGCTCGTCAGGGGGGCGGAGCCTATGGAAAAACGCCAGCAACGCGGCCTTTTTACGGTTCCTGGCCTT
TTGCTGGCCTTTTGCTCACATGT
